Addgene plasmid #241476: pMIHP-12501 HAT.S.V5
Purpose: (Empty Backbone) HAT.S.V5 Flow Code Plasmid This plasmid is to be used with mRNAs.
Depositing lab: Adrian Liston. Depositing organization: Babraham Institute.
Backbone
  Vector backbone: p.MIHP — made from p.MIGII with the GFP element being replaced with the histone epitopes
  Vector type: Retroviral
  Tag / fusion protein: HAT; S; V5
Growth in bacteria
  Bacterial resistance: Ampicillin, 100 μg/mL
  Growth temperature: 30°C
  Growth strain: NEB Stable
  Copy number: Unknown
Gene/Insert
  Gene/Insert name: None
Resource information
  A portion of this plasmid was derived from a plasmid made by: The plasmids were generated using pro-code vectors received from Dr Brian Brown at Mount Sinai and we have their permission via email for these to be deposited.
Terms and licenses: Academic/Nonprofit Terms; Industry Terms: Not Available to Industry
Depositor comments: Any stbl competent cell strain can be used for growing this plasmid.
How to cite: pMIHP-12501 HAT.S.V5 was a gift from Adrian Liston (Addgene plasmid # 241476 ; http://n2t.net/addgene:241476 ; RRID:Addgene_241476)
