[The description below was written by a language model from this plasmid's Addgene catalogue record and pLannotate feature annotations shown in this document.]
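Description:
pMIHP-12501 HAT.S.V5 is an empty-backbone gammaretroviral vector from the pMIHP series, which the depositor describes as derived from pMIGII by replacing the GFP reporter with a histone carrying epitope tags. The 6,410-nt sequence record shows the typical MSCV-type architecture: murine embryonic stem cell virus 5' and 3' LTRs flanking the MESV Ψ packaging signal and a truncated, start-codon-less MMLV gag segment that enhances packaging of the genomic RNA. Propagation in E. coli relies on a high-copy ColE1/pUC-type origin and the β-lactamase gene for ampicillin selection. The remaining bacterial annotations (fragments of TcR, lacI, lacZα, rop and bom, and a lac promoter/operator) are backbone remnants rather than functional modules. The depositor recommends a recombination-reduced strain, consistent with the repeated LTRs.

The payload lies downstream of an EMCV IRES: a mouse histone H2B (H2bc3) open reading frame followed by a short tag region. The catalogue lists the tags as HAT, S and V5. The only tag-region hit in the feature table is a small chicken LDHA fragment, which corresponds to the natural source of the HAT tag, while S and V5 are not annotated individually. No gene is inserted upstream of the IRES, so a sequence of interest placed there would be transcribed from the 5' LTR as a bicistronic message, with the IRES driving translation of the nuclear, chromatin-bound epitope-tagged histone. This particular epitope combination acts as a "Flow Code" barcode, adapted from Pro-Code vectors, that lets transduced cells be identified by antibody staining and cytometry in multiplexed experiments. The record states that the plasmid is intended for use with mRNAs but gives no further detail.
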