Features (pLannotate 1.2.2; 20 found; start..end, strand, type, name):
     32..233     -  CDS            TcR (fragment): tetracycline efflux protein; tet; confers resistance to tetracycline
    234..332     +  CDS            env (fragment): murine leukemia virus gPr80 envelope polyprotein precursor; env; proteolytically cleaved into gp70SU and p15TM subunits
    374..890     +  LTR            5' LTR: 5' long terminal repeat from murine embryonic stem cell virus
    954..1295    +  misc_feature   MESV Ψ: packaging signal of murine embryonic stem cell virus
   1362..1778    +  CDS            gag (truncated): truncated Moloney murine leukemia virus (MMLV) gag gene lacking the start codon
   1837..2397    +  misc_feature   IRES: internal ribosome entry site (IRES) of the encephalomyocarditis virus (EMCV)
   2400..2777    +  CDS            H2bc3: H2B1B_MOUSE - Also known as Hist1h2bb Experimental evidence at protein level: Swiss-Prot protein existence level 1. Core component of nucleosome. Nucleosomes wrap and compact DNA into chromatin, limiting DNA accessibility to the cellular machineries which require DNA as a template. Histones thereby play a central role in transcription regulation, DNA repair, DNA replication and chromosomal stability. DNA accessibility is regulated via a complex set of post-translational modifications of histones, also called histone code, and nucleosome remodeling. From Mus musculus (Mouse).
   2820..2876    +  CDS            LDHA (fragment): LDHA_CHICK - Experimental evidence at protein level: Swiss-Prot protein existence level 1. From Gallus gallus (Chicken).
   3028..3058    +  misc_feature   MCS (fragment): pUC18/19 multiple cloning site
   3178..3692    +  LTR            3' LTR: 3' long terminal repeat from murine embryonic stem cell virus
   3854..3870    -  protein_bind   lac operator: The lac repressor binds to the lac operator to inhibit transcription in E. coli. This inhibition can be relieved by adding lactose or isopropyl-β-D-thiogalactopyranoside (IPTG). lac repressor encoded by lacI
   3878..3908    -  promoter       lac promoter: promoter for the E. coli lac operon
   3923..3944    -  protein_bind   CAP binding site: CAP binding activates transcription in the presence of cAMP. E. coli catabolite activator protein
   3957..4049    -  CDS            lacI (fragment): lac repressor; lacI; The lac repressor binds to the lac operator to inhibit transcription in E. coli. This inhibition can be relieved by adding lactose or isopropyl-β-D-thiogalactopyranoside (IPTG).
   4232..4820    -  rep_origin     ori: high-copy-number ColE1/pMB1/pBR322/pUC origin of replication
   4991..5851    -  CDS            AmpR: β-lactamase; bla; confers resistance to ampicillin, carbenicillin, and related antibiotics
   5852..5956    -  promoter       AmpR promoter: bla
   6051..6086    +  CDS            rop (fragment): Rop protein, which maintains plasmids at low copy number; rop
   6188..6287    +  misc_feature   bom (fragment): basis of mobility region from pBR322
   6293..32      -  CDS            lacZα (fragment) (across the origin): LacZα fragment of β-galactosidase; lacZ fragment
>Addgene plasmid #241476 | pMIHP-12501 HAT.S.V5 | addgene full sequence | sequence record 481820 | Addgene NGS Result
TTTTCCCAGTCACGACGTTGTAAAACGACGGCGCAAGGAATGGTGCATGCAAGGAGATGGCGCCCAACAG
TCCCCCGGCCACGGGGCCTGCCACCATACCCACGCCGAAACAAGCGCTCATGAGCCCGAAGTGGCGAGCC
CGATCTTCCCCATCGGTGATGTCGGCGATATAGGCGCCAGCAACCGCACCTGTGGCGCCGGTGATGCCGG
CCACGATGCGTCCGGCGTAGAGGCGATTAGTCCAATTTGTTAAAGACAGGATATCAGTGGTCCAGGCTCT
AGTTTTGACTCAACAATATCACCAGCTGAAGCCTATAGAGTACGAGCCATAGATAAAATAAAAGATTTTA
TTTAGTCTCCAGAAAAAGGGGGGAATGAAAGACCCCACCTGTAGGTTTGGCAAGCTAGCTTAAGTAACGC
CATTTTGCAAGGCATGGAAAATACATAACTGAGAATAGAGAAGTTCAGATCAAGGTTAGGAACAGAGAGA
CAGCAGAATATGGGCCAAACAGGATATCTGTGGTAAGCAGTTCCTGCCCCGGCTCAGGGCCAAGAACAGA
TGGTCCCCAGATGCGGTCCCGCCCTCAGCAGTTTCTAGAGAACCATCAGATGTTTCCAGGGTGCCCCAAG
GACCTGAAATGACCCTGTGCCTTATTTGAACTAACCAATCAGTTCGCTTCTCGCTTCTGTTCGCGCGCTT
CTGCTCCCCGAGCTCAATAAAAGAGCCCACAACCCCTCACTCGGCGCGCCAGTCCTCCGATAGACTGCGT
CGCCCGGGTACCCGTATTCCCAATAAAGCCTCTTGCTGTTTGCATCCGAATCGTGGACTCGCTGATCCTT
GGGAGGGTCTCCTCAGATTGATTGACTGCCCACCTCGGGGGTCTTTCATTTGGAGGTTCCACCGAGATTT
GGAGACCCCTGCCCAGGGACCACCGACCCCCCCGCCGGGAGGTAAGCTGGCCAGCGGTCGTTTCGTGTCT
GTCTCTGTCTTTGTGCGTGTTTGTGCCGGCATCTAATGTTTGCGCCTGCGTCTGTACTAGTTAGCTAACT
AGCTCTGTATCTGGCGGACCCGTGGTGGAACTGACGAGTTCTGAACACCCGGCCGCAACCCTGGGAGACG
TCCCAGGGACTTTGGGGGCCGTTTTTGTGGCCCGACCTGAGGAAGGGAGTCGATGTGGAATCCGACCCCG
TCAGGATATGTGGTTCTGGTAGGAGACGAGAACCTAAAACAGTTCCCGCCTCCGTCTGAATTTTTGCTTT
CGGTTTGGAACCGAAGCCGCGCGTCTTGTCTGCTGCAGCGCTGCAGCATCGTTCTGTGTTGTCTCTGTCT
GACTGTGTTTCTGTATTTGTCTGAAAATTAGGGCCAGACTGTTACCACTCCCTTAAGTTTGACCTTAGGT
CACTGGAAAGATGTCGAGCGGATCGCTCACAACCAGTCGGTAGATGTCAAGAAGAGACGTTGGGTTACCT
TCTGCTCTGCAGAATGGCCAACCTTTAACGTCGGATGGCCGCGAGACGGCACCTTTAACCGAGACCTCAT
CACCCAGGTTAAGATCAAGGTCTTTTCACCTGGCCCGCATGGACACCCAGACCAGGTCCCCTACATCGTG
ACCTGGGAAGCCTTGGCTTTTGACCCCCCTCCCTGGGTCAAGCCCTTTGTACACCCTAAGCCTCCGCCTC
CTCTTCCTCCATCCGCCCCGTCTCTCCCCCTTGAACCTCCTCGTTCGACCCCGCCTCGATCCTCCCTTTA
TCCAGCCCTCACTCCTTCTCTAGGCGCCGGAATTCCGAACAGTCTTCCGTAATAGAAGACACAAGGCTCG
AGCGGGATCAATTCCGCCCCCCCCCTAACGTTACTGGCCGAAGCCGCTTGGAATAAGGCCGGTGTGCGTT
TGTCTATATGTTATTTTCCACCATATTGCCGTCTTTTGGCAATGTGAGGGCCCGGAAACCTGGCCCTGTC
TTCTTGACGAGCATTCCTAGGGGTCTTTCCCCTCTCGCCAAAGGAATGCAAGGTCTGTTGAATGTCGTGA
AGGAAGCAGTTCCTCTGGAAGCTTCTTGAAGACAAACAACGTCTGTAGCGACCCTTTGCAGGCAGCGGAA
CCCCCCACCTGGCGACAGGTGCCTCTGCGGCCAAAAGCCACGTGTATAAGATACACCTGCAAAGGCGGCA
CAACCCCAGTGCCACGTTGTGAGTTGGATAGTTGTGGAAAGAGTCAAATGGCTCTCCTCAAGCGTATTCA
ACAAGGGGCTGAAGGATGCCCAGAAGGTACCCCATTGTATGGGATCTGATCTGGGGCCTCGGTGCACATG
CTTTACATGTGTTTAGTCGAGGTTAAAAAAACGTCTAGGCCCCCCGAACCACGGGGACGTGGTTTTCCTT
TGAAAAACACGATAATACCATGCCAGAGCCTTCTAAGTCTGCACCAGCCCCTAAGAAGGGATCTAAGAAA
GCCATCTCTAAGGCGCAGAAGAAGGATGGCAAGAAGCGCAAGCGCAGCCGCAAGGAGAGCTATTCGGTGT
ACGTGTACAAGGTGCTGAAGCAAGTGCACCCCGACACCGGCATCTCCTCCAAGGCCATGGGCATCATGAA
CTCGTTCGTGAACGACATCTTCGAGCGCATCGCGAGCGAGGCGTCCCGCCTGGCGCATTACAACAAGCGC
TCGACCATCACGTCCCGGGAGATCCAGACGGCCGTGCGCCTGCTGCTGCCCGGGGAGCTGGCCAAGCACG
CCGTGTCGGAGGGCACTAAGGCCGTCACCAAGTACACCAGCTCCAAGGACCCACCGGTCGCCACCGGATC
CACGGTCGCCACCATGGGCAAGGACCACCTGATCCACAACGTGCACAAGGAGTTCCACGCCCACGCCCAC
AACAAGGGAGGAGGCGGGGGAGGGAAGGAGACCGCCGCCGCCAAGTTCGAGAGGCAGCACATGGACAGCG
GAGGAGGCGGGGGAGGGGGCAAACCAATTCCAAACCCACTGCTGGGACTGGATTCCACAGGCATGCTGAT
GGTGTAAGCGGCCGCGACTCTAGAGTCGACCTGCAGGCATGCAAGCTTCAGGTAGCCGGCTAACGTTAAC
AACCGGTACCTCTAGAACTATAGCTAGCATGCGCAAATTTAAAGCGCTGATATCGATAAAATAAAAGATT
TTATTTAGTCTCCAGAAAAAGGGGGGAATGAAAGACCCCACCTGTAGGTTTGGCAAGCTAGCTTAAGTAA
CGCCATTTTGCAAGGCATGGAAAATACATAACTGAGAATAGAGAAGTTCAGATCAAGGTTAGGAACAGAG
AGACAGCAGAATATGGGCCAAACAGGATATCTGTGGTAAGCAGTTCCTGCCCCGGCTCAGGGCCAAGAAC
AGATGGTCCCCAGATGCGGTCCCGCCCTCAGCAGTTTCTAGAGAACCATCAGATGTTTCCAGGGTGCCCC
AAGGACCTGAAATGACCCTGTGCCTTATTTGAACTAACCAATCAGTTCGCTTCTCGCTTCTGTTCGCGCG
CTTCTGCTCCCCGAGCTCAATAAAAGAGCCCACAACCCCTCACTCGGCGCGCCAGTCCTCCGATAGACTG
CGTCGCCCGGGTACCCGTGTATCCAATAAACCCTCTTGCAGTTGCATCCGACTTGTGGTCTCGCTGTTCC
TTGGGAGGGTCTCCTCTGAGTGATTGACTACCCGTCAGCGGGGGTCTTTCATGGGTAACAGTTTCTTGAA
GTTGGAGAACAACATTCTGAGGGTAGGAGTCGAATATTAAGTAATCCTGACTCAATTAGCCACTGTTTTG
AATCCACATACTCCAATACTCCTGAAATAGTTCATTATGGACAGCGCAGAAAGAGCTGGGGAGAATTGTG
AAATTGTTATCCGCTCACAATTCCACACAACATACGAGCCGGAAGCATAAAGTGTAAAGCCTGGGGTGCC
TAATGAGTGAGCTAACTCACATTAATTGCGTTGCGCTCACTGCCCGCTTTCCAGTCGGGAAACCTGTCGT
GCCAGCTGCATTAATGAATCGGCCAACGCGCGGGGAGAGGCGGTTTGCGTATTGGGCGCTCTTCCGCTTC
CTCGCTCACTGACTCGCTGCGCTCGGTCGTTCGGCTGCGGCGAGCGGTATCAGCTCACTCAAAGGCGGTA
ATACGGTTATCCACAGAATCAGGGGATAACGCAGGAAAGAACATGTGAGCAAAAGGCCAGCAAAAGGCCA
GGAACCGTAAAAAGGCCGCGTTGCTGGCGTTTTTCCATAGGCTCCGCCCCCCTGACGAGCATCACAAAAA
TCGACGCTCAAGTCAGAGGTGGCGAAACCCGACAGGACTATAAAGATACCAGGCGTTTCCCCCTGGAAGC
TCCCTCGTGCGCTCTCCTGTTCCGACCCTGCCGCTTACCGGATACCTGTCCGCCTTTCTCCCTTCGGGAA
GCGTGGCGCTTTCTCATAGCTCACGCTGTAGGTATCTCAGTTCGGTGTAGGTCGTTCGCTCCAAGCTGGG
CTGTGTGCACGAACCCCCCGTTCAGCCCGACCGCTGCGCCTTATCCGGTAACTATCGTCTTGAGTCCAAC
CCGGTAAGACACGACTTATCGCCACTGGCAGCAGCCACTGGTAACAGGATTAGCAGAGCGAGGTATGTAG
GCGGTGCTACAGAGTTCTTGAAGTGGTGGCCTAACTACGGCTACACTAGAAGAACAGTATTTGGTATCTG
CGCTCTGCTGAAGCCAGTTACCTTCGGAAAAAGAGTTGGTAGCTCTTGATCCGGCAAACAAACCACCGCT
GGTAGCGGTGGTTTTTTTGTTTGCAAGCAGCAGATTACGCGCAGAAAAAAAGGATCTCAAGAAGATCCTT
TGATCTTTTCTACGGGGTCTGACGCTCAGTGGAACGAAAACTCACGTTAAGGGATTTTGGTCATGAGATT
ATCAAAAAGGATCTTCACCTAGATCCTTTTAAATTAAAAATGAAGTTTTAAATCAATCTAAAGTATATAT
GAGTAAACTTGGTCTGACAGTTACCAATGCTTAATCAGTGAGGCACCTATCTCAGCGATCTGTCTATTTC
GTTCATCCATAGTTGCCTGACTCCCCGTCGTGTAGATAACTACGATACGGGAGGGCTTACCATCTGGCCC
CAGTGCTGCAATGATACCGCGAGACCCACGCTCACCGGCTCCAGATTTATCAGCAATAAACCAGCCAGCC
GGAAGGGCCGAGCGCAGAAGTGGTCCTGCAACTTTATCCGCCTCCATCCAGTCTATTAATTGTTGCCGGG
AAGCTAGAGTAAGTAGTTCGCCAGTTAATAGTTTGCGCAACGTTGTTGCCATTGCTACAGGCATCGTGGT
GTCACGCTCGTCGTTTGGTATGGCTTCATTCAGCTCCGGTTCCCAACGATCAAGGCGAGTTACATGATCC
CCCATGTTGTGCAAAAAAGCGGTTAGCTCCTTCGGTCCTCCGATCGTTGTCAGAAGTAAGTTGGCCGCAG
TGTTATCACTCATGGTTATGGCAGCACTGCATAATTCTCTTACTGTCATGCCATCCGTAAGATGCTTTTC
TGTGACTGGTGAGTACTCAACCAAGTCATTCTGAGAATAGTGTATGCGGCGACCGAGTTGCTCTTGCCCG
GCGTCAATACGGGATAATACCGCGCCACATAGCAGAACTTTAAAAGTGCTCATCATTGGAAAACGTTCTT
CGGGGCGAAAACTCTCAAGGATCTTACCGCTGTTGAGATCCAGTTCGATGTAACCCACTCGTGCACCCAA
CTGATCTTCAGCATCTTTTACTTTCACCAGCGTTTCTGGGTGAGCAAAAACAGGAAGGCAAAATGCCGCA
AAAAAGGGAATAAGGGCGACACGGAAATGTTGAATACTCATACTCTTCCTTTTTCAATATTATTGAAGCA
TTTATCAGGGTTATTGTCTCATGAGCGGATACATATTTGAATGTATTTAGAAAAATAAACAAATAGGGGT
TCCGCGCACATTTCCCCGAAAAGTGCCACCTGACGTCTAAGAAACCATTATTATCATGACATTAACCTAT
AAAAATAGGCGTATCACGAGGCCCTTTCGTCTCGCGCGTTTCGGTGATGACGGTGAAAACCTCTGACACA
TGCAGCTCCCGGAGACGGTCACAGCTTGTCTGTAAGCGGATGCCGGGAGCAGACAAGCCCGTCAGGGCGC
GTCAGCGGGTGTTGGCGGGTGTCGGGGCTGGCTTAACTATGCGGCATCAGAGCAGATTGTACTGAGAGTG
CACCATATGCGGTGTGAAATACCGCACAGATGCGTAAGGAGAAAATACCGCATCAGGCGCCATTCGCCAT
TCAGGCTGCGCAACTGTTGGGAAGGGCGATCGGTGCGGGCCTCTTCGCTATTACGCCAGCTGGCGAAAGG
GGGATGTGCTGCAAGGCGATTAAGTTGGGTAACGCCAGGG
